Addgene plasmid #135202: pME tdTomato
Purpose: Red fluorescent tag
Depositing lab: David Tobin. Depositing organization: Duke University. Publication: Interception of host angiogenic signalling limits mycobacterial growth. Oehlers SH, Cronan MR, Scott NR, Thomas MI, Okuda KS, Walton EM, Beerman RW, Crosier PS, Tobin DM. Nature. 2015 Jan 29;517(7536):612-5. doi: 10.1038/nature13967. Epub 2014 Nov 24. PubMed 25470057.
Backbone
  Vector backbone: pDONR 221
  Vector type: Synthetic Biology
Growth in bacteria
  Bacterial resistance: Kanamycin, 50 μg/mL
  Growth temperature: 37°C
  Growth strain: DH5alpha
  Copy number: High Copy
Gene/Insert
  Gene/Insert name: tdTomato
  Species: Discosoma sp.
  Cloning method: Gateway Cloning
Terms and licenses: Academic/Nonprofit Terms; Industry Terms: Not Available to Industry
How to cite: pME tdTomato was a gift from David Tobin (Addgene plasmid # 135202 ; http://n2t.net/addgene:135202 ; RRID:Addgene_135202)
