[The description below was written by a language model from this plasmid's Addgene catalogue record and pLannotate feature annotations shown in this document.]
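Description:
pME tdTomato is a Gateway middle-entry clone built on the pDONR 221 backbone, about 4 kb in size, carrying the coding sequence for the red-orange fluorescent protein tdTomato, a tandem-dimer derivative of the Discosoma sp. fluorescent protein. It is a bacterial cloning plasmid rather than an expression vector. It replicates in E. coli from a high-copy ColE1/pUC-type origin and is selected with kanamycin through an aminoglycoside phosphotransferase (KanR) gene.

The tdTomato open reading frame sits between attL1 and attL2 recombination sites, the arrangement produced when a PCR product or attB-flanked fragment is recombined into a pDONR vector. These sites allow an LR Clonase reaction to transfer the insert directionally into an attR-containing destination vector. The "pME" name suggests the middle position of a multisite Gateway assembly, in which a promoter-bearing 5' entry clone and a 3' entry clone would be combined with it, although the record does not spell out this scheme. No eukaryotic promoter or polyadenylation signal is annotated, so expression depends on elements supplied by the partner entry clones and the destination vector. The rrnB T1 and T2 terminators upstream of attL1 insulate the cassette from read-through transcription in bacteria. A T7 promoter lies just outside attL2, and short lacZα and lacI fragments are backbone remnants with no evident function.

The stated purpose is a red fluorescent tag, making this a modular building block for assembling reporter or fusion constructs. The record does not state whether the tdTomato sequence retains a stop codon, nor which destination vectors or organisms it is intended for.
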