Features (pLannotate 1.2.2; 10 found; start..end, strand, type, name):
     54..81      -  terminator     rrnB T2 terminator: transcription terminator T2 from the E. coli rrnB gene
    213..256     +  terminator     rrnB T1 terminator: Escherichia coli rrnB; transcription terminator T1 from the E. coli rrnB gene
    303..339     -  CDS            lacZα (fragment): LacZα fragment of β-galactosidase; lacZ fragment
    355..454     +  protein_bind   attL1: mutant version of attL; recombination site for the Gateway® LR reaction LR Clonase™
    460..1887    +  CDS            tdTomato: tdTomato is a basic (constitutively fluorescent) orange fluorescent protein published in 2004, derived from Discosoma sp.. It is reported to be a somewhat slowly-maturing tandem dimer with low acid sensitivity.
   1895..1994    -  protein_bind   attL2: mutant version of attL; recombination site for the Gateway® LR reaction LR Clonase™
   2012..2030    -  promoter       T7 promoter: promoter for bacteriophage T7 RNA polymerase
   2164..2973    +  CDS            KanR: aminoglycoside phosphotransferase; aph(3')-Ia; confers resistance to kanamycin in bacteria or G418 (Geneticin®) in eukaryotes
   3120..3708    +  rep_origin     ori: high-copy-number ColE1/pMB1/pBR322/pUC origin of replication
   3891..3983    +  CDS            lacI (fragment): lac repressor; lacI; The lac repressor binds to the lac operator to inhibit transcription in E. coli. This inhibition can be relieved by adding lactose or isopropyl-β-D-thiogalactopyranoside (IPTG).
>Addgene plasmid #135202 | pME tdTomato | addgene full sequence | sequence record 266902 | Addgene NGS Result
CGCAACGCAATTAATACGCGTACCGCTAGCCAGGAAGAGTTTGTAGAAACGCAAAAAGGCCATCCGTCAG
GATGGCCTTCTGCTTAGTTTGATGCCTGGCAGTTTATGGCGGGCGTCCTGCCCGCCACCCTCCGGGCCGT
TGCTTCACAACGTTCAAATCCGCTCCCGGCGGATTTGTCCTACTCAGGAGAGCGTTCACCGACAAACAAC
AGATAAAACGAAAGGCCCAGTCTTCCGACTGAGCCTTTCGTTTTATTTGATGCCTGGCAGTTCCCTACTC
TCGCGTTAACGCTAGCATGGATGTTTTCCCAGTCACGACGTTGTAAAACGACGGCCAGTCTTAAGCTCGG
GCCCCAAATAATGATTTTATTTTGACTGATAGTGACCTGTTCGTTGCAACAAATTGATGAGCAATGCTTT
TTTATAATGCCAACTTTGTACAAAAAAGCAGGCTGGACCATGGTGAGCAAGGGCGAGGAGGTCATCAAAG
AGTTCATGCGCTTCAAGGTGCGCATGGAGGGCTCCATGAACGGCCACGAGTTCGAGATCGAGGGCGAGGG
CGAGGGCCGCCCCTACGAGGGCACCCAGACCGCCAAGCTGAAGGTGACCAAGGGCGGCCCCCTGCCCTTC
GCCTGGGACATCCTGTCCCCCCAGTTCATGTACGGCTCCAAGGCGTACGTGAAGCACCCCGCCGACATCC
CCGATTACAAGAAGCTGTCCTTCCCCGAGGGCTTCAAGTGGGAGCGCGTGATGAACTTCGAGGACGGCGG
TCTGGTGACCGTGACCCAGGACTCCTCCCTGCAGGACGGCACGCTGATCTACAAGGTGAAGATGCGCGGC
ACCAACTTCCCCCCCGACGGCCCCGTAATGCAGAAGAAGACCATGGGCTGGGAGGCCTCCACCGAGCGCC
TGTACCCCCGCGACGGCGTGCTGAAGGGCGAGATCCACCAGGCCCTGAAGCTGAAGGACGGCGGCCACTA
CCTGGTGGAGTTCAAGACCATCTACATGGCCAAGAAGCCCGTGCAACTGCCCGGCTACTACTACGTGGAC
ACCAAGCTGGACATCACCTCCCACAACGAGGACTACACCATCGTGGAACAGTACGAGCGCTCCGAGGGCC
GCCACCACCTGTTCCTGGGGCATGGCACCGGCAGCACCGGCAGCGGCAGCTCCGGCACCGCCTCCTCCGA
GGACAACAACATGGCCGTCATCAAAGAGTTCATGCGCTTCAAGGTGCGCATGGAGGGCTCCATGAACGGC
CACGAGTTCGAGATCGAGGGCGAGGGCGAGGGCCGCCCCTACGAGGGCACCCAGACCGCCAAGCTGAAGG
TGACCAAGGGCGGCCCCCTGCCCTTCGCCTGGGACATCCTGTCCCCCCAGTTCATGTACGGCTCCAAGGC
GTACGTGAAGCACCCCGCCGACATCCCCGATTACAAGAAGCTGTCCTTCCCCGAGGGCTTCAAGTGGGAG
CGCGTGATGAACTTCGAGGACGGCGGTCTGGTGACCGTGACCCAGGACTCCTCCCTGCAGGACGGCACGC
TGATCTACAAGGTGAAGATGCGCGGCACCAACTTCCCCCCCGACGGCCCCGTAATGCAGAAGAAGACCAT
GGGCTGGGAGGCCTCCACCGAGCGCCTGTACCCCCGCGACGGCGTGCTGAAGGGCGAGATCCACCAGGCC
CTGAAGCTGAAGGACGGCGGCCACTACCTGGTGGAGTTCAAGACCATCTACATGGCCAAGAAGCCCGTGC
AACTGCCCGGCTACTACTACGTGGACACCAAGCTGGACATCACCTCCCACAACGAGGACTACACCATCGT
GGAACAGTACGAGCGCTCCGAGGGCCGCCACCACCTGTTCCTGTACGGCATGGACGAGCTCTACAAGTAG
ATCTACCCAGCTTTCTTGTACAAAGTTGGCATTATAAGAAAGCATTGCTTATCAATTTGTTGCAACGAAC
AGGTCACTATCAGTCAAAATAAAATCATTATTTGCCATCCAGCTGATATCCCCTATAGTGAGTCGTATTA
CATGGTCATAGCTGTTTCCTGGCAGCTCTGGCCCGTGTCTCAAAATCTCTGATGTTACATTGCACAAGAT
AAAAATATATCATCATGAACAATAAAACTGTCTGCTTACATAAACAGTAATACAAGGGGTGTTATGAGCC
ATATTCAACGGGAAACGTCGAGGCCGCGATTAAATTCCAACATGGATGCTGATTTATATGGGTATAAATG
GGCTCGCGATAATGTCGGGCAATCAGGTGCGACAATCTATCGCTTGTATGGGAAGCCCGATGCGCCAGAG
TTGTTTCTGAAACATGGCAAAGGTAGCGTTGCCAATGATGTTACAGATGAGATGGTCAGACTAAACTGGC
TGACGGAATTTATGCCTCTTCCGACCATCAAGCATTTTATCCGTACTCCTGATGATGCATGGTTACTCAC
CACTGCGATCCCCGGAAAAACAGCATTCCAGGTATTAGAAGAATATCCTGATTCAGGTGAAAATATTGTT
GATGCGCTGGCAGTGTTCCTGCGCCGGTTGCATTCGATTCCTGTTTGTAATTGTCCTTTTAACAGCGATC
GCGTATTTCGTCTCGCTCAGGCGCAATCACGAATGAATAACGGTTTGGTTGATGCGAGTGATTTTGATGA
CGAGCGTAATGGCTGGCCTGTTGAACAAGTCTGGAAAGAAATGCATAAACTTTTGCCATTCTCACCGGAT
TCAGTCGTCACTCATGGTGATTTCTCACTTGATAACCTTATTTTTGACGAGGGGAAATTAATAGGTTGTA
TTGATGTTGGACGAGTCGGAATCGCAGACCGATACCAGGATCTTGCCATCCTATGGAACTGCCTCGGTGA
GTTTTCTCCTTCATTACAGAAACGGCTTTTTCAAAAATATGGTATTGATAATCCTGATATGAATAAATTG
CAGTTTCATTTGATGCTCGATGAGTTTTTCTAATCAGAATTGGTTAATTGGTTGTAACACTGGCAGAGCA
TTACGCTGACTTGACGGGACGGCGCAAGCTCATGACCAAAATCCCTTAACGTGAGTTACGCGTCGTTCCA
CTGAGCGTCAGACCCCGTAGAAAAGATCAAAGGATCTTCTTGAGATCCTTTTTTTCTGCGCGTAATCTGC
TGCTTGCAAACAAAAAAACCACCGCTACCAGCGGTGGTTTGTTTGCCGGATCAAGAGCTACCAACTCTTT
TTCCGAAGGTAACTGGCTTCAGCAGAGCGCAGATACCAAATACTGTTCTTCTAGTGTAGCCGTAGTTAGG
CCACCACTTCAAGAACTCTGTAGCACCGCCTACATACCTCGCTCTGCTAATCCTGTTACCAGTGGCTGCT
GCCAGTGGCGATAAGTCGTGTCTTACCGGGTTGGACTCAAGACGATAGTTACCGGATAAGGCGCAGCGGT
CGGGCTGAACGGGGGGTTCGTGCACACAGCCCAGCTTGGAGCGAACGACCTACACCGAACTGAGATACCT
ACAGCGTGAGCTATGAGAAAGCGCCACGCTTCCCGAAGGGAGAAAGGCGGACAGGTATCCGGTAAGCGGC
AGGGTCGGAACAGGAGAGCGCACGAGGGAGCTTCCAGGGGGAAACGCCTGGTATCTTTATAGTCCTGTCG
GGTTTCGCCACCTCTGACTTGAGCGTCGATTTTTGTGATGCTCGTCAGGGGGGCGGAGCCTATGGAAAAA
CGCCAGCAACGCGGCCTTTTTACGGTTCCTGGCCTTTTGCTGGCCTTTTGCTCACATGTTCTTTCCTGCG
TTATCCCCTGATTCTGTGGATAACCGTATTACCGCCTTTGAGTGAGCTGATACCGCTCGCCGCAGCCGAA
CGACCGAGCGCAGCGAGTCAGTGAGCGAGGAAGCGGAAGAGCGCCCAATACGCAAACCGCCTCTCCCCGC
GCGTTGGCCGATTCATTAATGCAGCTGGCACGACAGGTTTCCCGACTGGAAAGCGGGCAGTGAG
