>Addgene plasmid #135202 | pME tdTomato | depositor partial sequence | sequence record 260128 | tdTomato
ATGGTGAGCAAGGGCGAGGAGGTCATCAAAGAGTTCATGCGCTTCAAGGTGCGCATGGAGGGCTCCATGA
ACGGCCACGAGTTCGAGATCGAGGGCGAGGGCGAGGGCCGCCCCTACGAGGGCACCCAGACCGCCAAGCT
GAAGGTGACCAAGGGCGGCCCCCTGCCCTTCGCCTGGGACATCCTGTCCCCCCAGTTCATGTACGGCTCC
AAGGCGTACGTGAAGCACCCCGCCGACATCCCCGATTACAAGAAGCTGTCCTTCCCCGAGGGCTTCAAGT
GGGAGCGCGTGATGAACTTCGAGGACGGCGGTCTGGTGACCGTGACCCAGGACTCCTCCCTGCAGGACGG
CACGCTGATCTACAAGGTGAAGATGCGCGGCACCAACTTCCCCCCCGACGGCCCCGTAATGCAGAAGAAG
ACCATGGGCTGGGAGGCCTCCACCGAGCGCCTGTACCCCCGCGACGGCGTGCTGAAGGGCGAGATCCACC
AGGCCCTGAAGCTGAAGGACGGCGGCCACTACCTGGTGGAGTTCAAGACCATCTACATGGCCAAGAAGCC
CGTGCAACTGCCCGGCTACTACTACGTGGACACCAAGCTGGACATCACCTCCCACAACGAGGACTACACC
ATCGTGGAACAGTACGAGCGCTCCGAGGGCCGCCACCACCTGTTCCTGGGGCATGGCACCGGCAGCACCG
GCAGCGGCAGCTCCGGCACCGCCTCCTCCGAGGACAACAACATGGCCGTCATCAAAGAGTTCATGCGCTT
CAAGGTGCGCATGGAGGGCTCCATGAACGGCCACGAGTTCGAGATCGAGGGCGAGGGCGAGGGCCGCCCC
TACGAGGGCACCCAGACCGCCAAGCTGAAGGTGACCAAGGGCGGCCCCCTGCCCTTCGCCTGGGACATCC
TGTCCCCCCAGTTCATGTACGGCTCCAAGGCGTACGTGAAGCACCCCGCCGACATCCCCGATTACAAGAA
GCTGTCCTTCCCCGAGGGCTTCAAGTGGGAGCGCGTGATGAACTTCGAGGACGGCGGTCTGGTGACCGTG
ACCCAGGACTCCTCCCTGCAGGACGGCACGCTGATCTACAAGGTGAAGATGCGCGGCACCAACTTCCCCC
CCGACGGCCCCGTAATGCAGAAGAAGACCATGGGCTGGGAGGCCTCCACCGAGCGCCTGTACCCCCGCGA
CGGCGTGCTGAAGGGCGAGATCCACCAGGCCCTGAAGCTGAAGGACGGCGGCCACTACCTGGTGGAGTTC
AAGACCATCTACATGGCCAAGAAGCCCGTGCAACTGCCCGGCTACTACTACGTGGACACCAAGCTGGACA
TCACCTCCCACAACGAGGACTACACCATCGTGGAACAGTACGAGCGCTCCGAGGGCCGCCACCACCTGTT
CCTGTACGGCATGGACGAGCTGTACAAG
